>Addgene plasmid #232965 | pAG415Gal_Gcn4 Swap2 | addgene full sequence | sequence record 465955 | Addgene NGS Result
ACGAAAGGGCCTCGTGATACGCCTATTTTTATAGGTTAATGTCATGATAATAATGGTTTCTTAGGACGGA
TCGCTTGCCTGTAACTTACACGCGCCTCGTATCTTTTAATGATGGAATAATTTGGGAATTTACTCTGTGT
TTATTTATTTTTATGTTTTGTATTTGGATTTTAGAAAGTAAATAAAGAAGGTAGAAGAGTTACGGAATGA
AGAAAAAAAAATAAACAAAGGTTTAAAAAATTTCAACAAAAAGCGTACTTTACATATATATTTATTAGAC
AAGAAAAGCAGATTAAATAGATATACATTCGATTAACGATAAGTAAAATGTAAAATCACAGGATTTTCGT
GTGTGGTCTTCTACACAGACAAGATGAAACAATTCGGCATTAATACCTGAGAGCAGGAAGAGCAAGATAA
AAGGTAGTATTTGTTGGCGATCCCCCTAGAGTCTTTTACATCTTCGGAAAACAAAAACTATTTTTTCTTT
AATTTCTTTTTTTACTTTCTATTTTTAATTTATATATTTATATTAAAAAATTTAAATTATAATTATTTTT
ATAGCACGTGATGAAAAGGACCCAGGTGGCACTTTTCGGGGAAATGTGCGCGGAACCCCTATTTGTTTAT
TTTTCTAAATACATTCAAATATGTATCCGCTCATGAGACAATAACCCTGATAAATGCTTCAATAATATTG
AAAAAGGAAGAGTATGAGTATTCAACATTTCCGTGTCGCCCTTATTCCCTTTTTTGCGGCATTTTGCCTT
CCTGTTTTTGCTCACCCAGAAACGCTGGTGAAAGTAAAAGATGCTGAAGATCAGTTGGGTGCACGAGTGG
GTTACATCGAACTGGATCTCAACAGCGGTAAGATCCTTGAGAGTTTTCGCCCCGAAGAACGTTTTCCAAT
GATGAGCACTTTTAAAGTTCTGCTATGTGGCGCGGTATTATCCCGTATTGACGCCGGGCAAGAGCAACTC
GGTCGCCGCATACACTATTCTCAGAATGACTTGGTTGAGTACTCACCAGTCACAGAAAAGCATCTTACGG
ATGGCATGACAGTAAGAGAATTATGCAGTGCTGCCATAACCATGAGTGATAACACTGCGGCCAACTTACT
TCTGACAACGATCGGAGGACCGAAGGAGCTAACCGCTTTTTTGCACAACATGGGGGATCATGTAACTCGC
CTTGATCGTTGGGAACCGGAGCTGAATGAAGCCATACCAAACGACGAGCGTGACACCACGATGCCTGTAG
CAATGGCAACAACGTTGCGCAAACTATTAACTGGCGAACTACTTACTCTAGCTTCCCGGCAACAATTAAT
AGACTGGATGGAGGCGGATAAAGTTGCAGGACCACTTCTGCGCTCGGCCCTTCCGGCTGGCTGGTTTATT
GCTGATAAATCTGGAGCCGGTGAGCGTGGGTCTCGCGGTATCATTGCAGCACTGGGGCCAGATGGTAAGC
CCTCCCGTATCGTAGTTATCTACACGACGGGGAGTCAGGCAACTATGGATGAACGAAATAGACAGATCGC
TGAGATAGGTGCCTCACTGATTAAGCATTGGTAACTGTCAGACCAAGTTTACTCATATATACTTTAGATT
GATTTAAAACTTCATTTTTAATTTAAAAGGATCTAGGTGAAGATCCTTTTTGATAATCTCATGACCAAAA
TCCCTTAACGTGAGTTTTCGTTCCACTGAGCGTCAGACCCCGTAGAAAAGATCAAAGGATCTTCTTGAGA
TCCTTTTTTTCTGCGCGTAATCTGCTGCTTGCAAACAAAAAAACCACCGCTACCAGCGGTGGTTTGTTTG
CCGGATCAAGAGCTACCAACTCTTTTTCCGAAGGTAACTGGCTTCAGCAGAGCGCAGATACCAAATACTG
TTCTTCTAGTGTAGCCGTAGTTAGGCCACCACTTCAAGAACTCTGTAGCACCGCCTACATACCTCGCTCT
GCTAATCCTGTTACCAGTGGCTGCTGCCAGTGGCGATAAGTCGTGTCTTACCGGGTTGGACTCAAGACGA
TAGTTACCGGATAAGGCGCAGCGGTCGGGCTGAACGGGGGGTTCGTGCACACAGCCCAGCTTGGAGCGAA
CGACCTACACCGAACTGAGATACCTACAGCGTGAGCTATGAGAAAGCGCCACGCTTCCCGAAGGGAGAAA
GGCGGACAGGTATCCGGTAAGCGGCAGGGTCGGAACAGGAGAGCGCACGAGGGAGCTTCCAGGGGGAAAC
GCCTGGTATCTTTATAGTCCTGTCGGGTTTCGCCACCTCTGACTTGAGCGTCGATTTTTGTGATGCTCGT
CAGGGGGGCGGAGCCTATGGAAAAACGCCAGCAACGCGGCCTTTTTACGGTTCCTGGCCTTTTGCTGGCC
TTTTGCTCACATGTTCTTTCCTGCGTTATCCCCTGATTCTGTGGATAACCGTATTACCGCCTTTGAGTGA
GCTGATACCGCTCGCCGCAGCCGAACGACCGAGCGCAGCGAGTCAGTGAGCGAGGAAGCGGAAGAGCGCC
CAATACGCAAACCGCCTCTCCCCGCGCGTTGGCCGATTCATTAATGCAGCTGGCACGACAGGTTTCCCGA
CTGGAAAGCGGGCAGTGAGCGCAACGCAATTAATGTGAGTTAGCTCACTCATTAGGCACCCCAGGCTTTA
CACTTTATGCTTCCGGCTCGTATGTTGTGTGGAATTGTGAGCGGATAACAATTTCACACAGGAAACAGCT
ATGACCATGATTACGCCAAGCGCGCAATTAACCCTCACTAAAGGGAACAAAAGCTGGAGCTCTAGTACGG
ATTAGAAGCCGCCGAGCGGGTGACAGCCCTCCGAAGGAAGACTCTCCTCCGTGCGTCCTCGTCTTCACCG
GTCGCGTTCCTGAAACGCAGATGTGCCTCGCGCCGCACTGCTCCGAACAATAAAGATTCTACAATACTAG
CTTTTATGGTTATGAAGAGGAAAAATTGGCAGTAACCTGGCCCCACAAACCTTCAAATGAACGAATCAAA
TTAACAACCATAGGATGATAATGCGATTAGTTTTTTAGCCTTATTTCTGGGGTAATTAATCAGCGAAGCG
ATGATTTTTGATCTATTAACAGATATATAAATGCAAAAACTGCATAACCACTTTAACTAATACTTTCAAC
ATTTTCGGTTTGTATTACTTCTTATTCAAATGTAATAAAAGTATCAACAAAAAATTGTTAATATACCTCT
ATACTTTAACGTCAAGGAGAAAAAACCCCGGATTCTAGAACTAGTGGATCCCCCATCACAAGTTTGTACA
AAAAAGCAGGCTTCGAGAACCTGTATTTTCAGGGTAGCATGGAACTGAGCGAAAGCTTTGATAGTGATGA
TGAACCGATGATTAATGATAGCAGCGCATGGACCGAACTGTTTACCAATAGTGATGCACCGATTGAATAT
AACACCGTGCTGAAAGATACCGTGGATAAAACCGGTAGCGGTAGTGGTAGCGGTTCACCGGAAAGCAGCG
ATCCGGCAGCACTGAAACGTGCCCGTAATACCGAAGCAGCACGTCGTAGCCGTGCACGTAAACTGCAGCG
TATGAAACAGCTGGAAGATAAAGTTGAAGAACTGCTGTGCAAAAACTACCACCTGGAAAATGAAGTTGCC
CGTCTGAAAAAACTGGTTGGTGAACGTTAAGACCCAGCTTTCTTGTACAAAGTGGTGATGGGCTGCAGGA
ATTCGATATCAAGCTCGAGTCATGTAATTAGTTATGTCACGCTTACATTCACGCCCTCCCCCCACATCCG
CTCTAACCGAAAAGGAAGGAGTTAGACAACCTGAAGTCTAGGTCCCTATTTATTTTTTTATAGTTATGTT
AGTATTAAGAACGTTATTTATATTTCAAATTTTTCTTTTTTTTCTGTACAGACGCGTGTACGCATGTAAC
ATTATACTGAAAACCTTGCTTGAGAAGGTTTTGGGACGCTCGAAGGCTTTAATTTGCGGCCGGTACCCAA
TTCGCCCTATAGTGAGTCGTATTACGCGCGCTCACTGGCCGTCGTTTTACAACGTCGTGACTGGGAAAAC
CCTGGCGTTACCCAACTTAATCGCCTTGCAGCACATCCCCCTTTCGCCAGCTGGCGTAATAGCGAAGAGG
CCCGCACCGATCGCCCTTCCCAACAGTTGCGCAGCCTGAATGGCGAATGG
[124 nt withheld, positions 4181-4304]
C
[91 nt withheld, positions 4306-4396]
A
[49 nt withheld, positions 4398-4446]
CCTTTGACGTTGGAGTCCACGTTCTTT
[37 nt withheld, positions 4474-4510]
ACCCTATCTCGGTCTATTCTTTTGATTTATAAGGGATTTTGCCGATTTCGGCCTATTGGTTAAAAAATGA
GCTGATTTAACAAAAATTTAACGCGAATTTTAACAAAATATTAACGCTTACAATTTCCTGATGCGGTATT
TTCTCCTTACGCATCTGTGCGGTATTTCACACCGCATATCGACCGGTCGAGGAGAACTTCTAGTATATCT
ACATACCTAATATTATTGCCTTATTAAAAATGGAATCCCAACAATTACATCAAAATCCACATTCTCTTCA
AAATCAATTGTCCTGTACTTCCTTGTTCATGTGTGTTCAAAAACGTTATATTTATAGGATAATTATACTC
TATTTCTCAACAAGTAATTGGTTGTTTGGCCGAGCGGTCTAAGGCGCCTGATTCAAGAAATATCTTGACC
GCAGTTAACTGTGGGAATACTCAGGTATCGTAAGATGCAAGAGTTCGAATCTCTTAGCAACCATTATTTT
TTTCCTCAACATAACGAGAACACACAGGGGCGCTATCGCACAGAATCAAATTCGATGACTGGAAATTTTT
TGTTAATTTCAGAGGTCGCCTGACGCATATACCTTTTTCAACTGAAAAATTGGGAGAAAAAGGAAAGGTG
AGAGCGCCGGAACCGGCTTTTCATATAGAATAGAGAAGCGTTCATGACTAAATGCTTGCATCACAATACT
TGAAGTTGACAATATTATTTAAGGACCTATTGTTTTTTCCAATAGGTGGTTAGCAATCGTCTTACTTTCT
AACTTTTCTTACCTTTTACATTTCAGCAATATATATATATATATTTCAAGGATATACCATTCTAATGTCT
GCCCCTAAGAAGATCGTCGTTTTGCCAGGTGACCACGTTGGTCAAGAAATCACAGCCGAAGCCATTAAGG
TTCTTAAAGCTATTTCTGATGTTCGTTCCAATGTCAAGTTCGATTTCGAAAATCATTTAATTGGTGGTGC
TGCTATCGATGCTACAGGTGTTCCACTTCCAGATGAGGCGCTGGAAGCCTCCAAGAAGGCTGATGCCGTT
TTGTTAGGTGCTGTGGGTGGTCCTAAATGGGGTACCGGTAGTGTTAGACCTGAACAAGGTTTACTAAAAA
TCCGTAAAGAACTTCAATTGTACGCCAACTTAAGACCATGTAACTTTGCATCCGACTCTCTTTTAGACTT
ATCTCCAATCAAGCCACAATTTGCTAAAGGTACTGACTTCGTTGTTGTCAGAGAATTAGTGGGAGGTATT
TACTTTGGTAAGAGAAAGGAAGACGATGGTGATGGTGTCGCTTGGGATAGTGAACAATACACCGTTCCAG
AAGTGCAAAGAATCACAAGAATGGCCGCTTTCATGGCCCTACAACATGAGCCACCATTGCCTATTTGGTC
CTTGGATAAAGCTAATGTTTTGGCCTCTTCAAGATTATGGAGAAAAACTGTGGAGGAAACCATCAAGAAC
GAATTCCCTACATTGAAGGTTCAACATCAATTGATTGATTCTGCCGCCATGATCCTAGTTAAGAACCCAA
CCCACCTAAATGGTATTATAATCACCAGCAACATGTTTGGTGATATCATCTCCGATGAAGCCTCCGTTAT
CCCAGGTTCCTTGGGTTTGTTGCCATCTGCGTCCTTGGCCTCTTTGCCAGACAAGAACACCGCATTTGGT
TTGTACGAACCATGCCACGGTTCTGCTCCAGATTTGCCAAAGAATAAGGTCAACCCTATCGCCACTATCT
TGTCTGCTGCAATGATGTTGAAATTGTCATTGAACTTGCCTGAAGAAGGTAAGGCCATTGAAGATGCAGT
TAAAAAGGTTTTGGATGCAGGTATCAGAACTGGTGATTTAGGTGGTTCCAACAGTACCACCGAAGTCGGT
GATGCTGTCGCCGAAGAAGTTAAGAAAATCCTTGCTTAAAAAGATTCTCTTTTTTTATGATATTTGTACA
TAAACTTTATAAATGAAATTCATAATAGAAACGACACGAAATTACAAAATGGAATATGTTCATAGGGTAG
ACGAAACTATATACGCAATCTACATACATTTATCAAGAAGGAGAAAAAGGAGGATGTAAAGGAATACAGG
TAAGCAAATTGATACTAATGGCTCAACGTGATAAGGAAAAAGAATTGCACTTTAACATTAATATTGACAA
GGAGGAGGGCACCACACAAAAAGTTAGGTGTAACAGAAAATCATGAAACTATGATTCCTAATTTATATAT
TGGAGGATTTTCTCTAAAAAAAAAAAAATACAACAAATAAAAAACACTCAATGACCTGACCATTTGATGG
AGTTTAAGTCAATACCTTCTTGAACCATTTCCCATAATGGTGAAAGTTCCCTCAAGAATTTTACTCTGTC
AGAAACGGCCTTAACGACGTAGTCGATATGGTGCACTCTCAGTACAATCTGCTCTGATGCCGCATAGTTA
AGCCAGCCCCGACACCCGCCAACACCCGCTGACGCGCCCTGACGGGCTTGTCTGCTCCCGGCATCCGCTT
ACAGACAAGCTGTGACCGTCTCCGGGAGCTGCATGTGTCAGAGGTTTTCACCGTCATCACCGAAACGCGC
GAG
Features (pLannotate 1.2.2; 27 found; start..end, strand, type, name):
     69..572     -  misc_feature   CEN/ARS: S. cerevisiae CEN6 centromere fused to an autonomously replicating sequence
    609..713     +  promoter       AmpR promoter: bla
    714..1574    +  CDS            AmpR: β-lactamase; bla; confers resistance to ampicillin, carbenicillin, and related antibiotics
   1745..2333    +  rep_origin     ori: high-copy-number ColE1/pMB1/pBR322/pUC origin of replication
   2516..2608    +  CDS            lacI (fragment): lac repressor; lacI; The lac repressor binds to the lac operator to inhibit transcription in E. coli. This inhibition can be relieved by adding lactose or isopropyl-β-D-thiogalactopyranoside (IPTG).
   2621..2642    +  protein_bind   CAP binding site: CAP binding activates transcription in the presence of cAMP. E. coli catabolite activator protein
   2657..2687    +  promoter       lac promoter: promoter for the E. coli lac operon
   2695..2711    +  protein_bind   lac operator: The lac repressor binds to the lac operator to inhibit transcription in E. coli. This inhibition can be relieved by adding lactose or isopropyl-β-D-thiogalactopyranoside (IPTG). lac repressor encoded by lacI
   2756..2774    +  promoter       T3 promoter: promoter for bacteriophage T3 RNA polymerase
   2798..3239    +  promoter       GAL1 promoter: S. cerevisiae GAL1; inducible promoter, regulated by Gal4
   3254..3274    +  misc_feature   MCS (fragment): pBluescript multiple cloning site
   3278..3302    +  protein_bind   attB1: mutant version of attB; recombination site for the Gateway® BP reaction BP Clonase™
   3308..3324    +  CDS            TEV site (fragment): tobacco etch virus (TEV) protease recognition and cleavage site
   3488..3667    +  CDS            GCN4 (fragment): GCN4_YEAST - Also known as AAS101 From Saccharomyces cerevisiae (strain ATCC 204508 / S288c) (Baker's yeast).
   3672..3696    -  protein_bind   attB2: mutant version of attB; recombination site for the Gateway® BP reaction BP Clonase™
   3700..3725    +  misc_feature   MCS (fragment): pBluescript multiple cloning site
   3730..3977    +  terminator     CYC1 terminator: S. cerevisiae CYC1; transcription terminator for CYC1
   3996..4014    -  promoter       T7 promoter: promoter for bacteriophage T7 RNA polymerase
   4022..4177    +  CDS            lacZα (fragment): LacZα fragment of β-galactosidase; lacZ fragment
   4181..4609    +  rep_origin     f1 ori (sequence partly withheld): f1 bacteriophage origin of replication; arrow indicates direction of (+) strand synthesis
   4637..4689    -  misc_feature   bom (fragment): basis of mobility region from pBR322
   4720..4797    +  CDS            YO192_YEAST (fragment): Experimental evidence at protein level: Swiss-Prot protein existence level 1. From Saccharomyces cerevisiae (strain ATCC 204508 / S288c) (Baker's yeast).
   4937..5344    +  promoter       LEU2 promoter: S. cerevisiae LEU2
   5345..6439    +  CDS            LEU2: 3-isopropylmalate dehydrogenase, required for leucine biosynthesis; S. cerevisiae LEU2; yeast auxotrophic marker
   6801..6917    -  CDS            NFS1 (fragment): NFS1_YEAST - Also known as SPL1 From Saccharomyces cerevisiae (strain ATCC 204508 / S288c) (Baker's yeast).
   6916..6966    -  misc_feature   bom (fragment): basis of mobility region from pBR322
   7068..7103    -  CDS            rop (fragment): Rop protein, which maintains plasmids at low copy number; rop
