[The description below was written by a language model from this plasmid's Addgene catalogue record and pLannotate feature annotations shown in this document.]
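Description:
pAG415Gal_Gcn4 Swap2 is a yeast expression plasmid of about 7.1 kb, built by Gateway recombination into the pAG415Gal-ccdB destination vector. It is a shuttle vector. In E. coli it replicates from a high-copy ColE1/pUC-type origin and is selected with ampicillin through the bla gene. In Saccharomyces cerevisiae it is maintained by a CEN6/ARS element, which gives stable, low-copy centromeric inheritance, and is selected by leucine prototrophy through a LEU2 cassette driven by its own promoter. An f1 origin, lac promoter/operator and lacZα remnants, and flanking T3 and T7 promoters are carried over from the pBluescript/pRS-type scaffold. Short annotated fragments of lacI, rop, bom, NFS1 and another yeast ORF appear to be backbone or LEU2-flanking remnants rather than functional parts.

The expression cassette places the insert between the Gal4-regulated GAL1 promoter and the CYC1 terminator, so transcription is induced when cells are grown on galactose. The insert sits between attB1 and attB2 sites left by the Gateway reaction and encodes a variant of the budding yeast transcription factor Gcn4, designated "k0.19" (Swap2), preceded by an N-terminal TEV protease cleavage site. Automated annotation recognises only the C-terminal portion of the open reading frame as GCN4. This fits an upstream region whose sequence has been altered from wild type, although the record does not define the changes or what the k value denotes. The stated purpose is galactose-induced expression of this Gcn4 variant in yeast, and the associated study examines the roles of condensates and soluble complexes in transcription factor function.
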