Addgene plasmid #232965: pAG415Gal_Gcn4 Swap2
Purpose: Galactose iduced expression of Gcn4 k0.19 in yeast
Depositing lab: Aseem Ansari & Tanja Mittag. Depositing organization: St. Jude Children's Research Hospital. Publication: Reconciling competing models on the roles of condensates and soluble complexes in transcription factor function. Bremer A, Lang WH, Kempen RP, Sweta K, Taylor AB, Borgia MB, Ansari AZ, Mittag T. bioRxiv [Preprint]. 2024 Nov 22:2024.11.21.624739. doi: 10.1101/2024.11.21.624739. PubMed 39605529.
Backbone
  Vector backbone: pAG415Gal-ccdB
  Backbone manufacturer: Susan Lindquist (Addgene #14145)
  Vector type: Yeast Expression
  Selectable markers: LEU2
Growth in bacteria
  Bacterial resistance: Ampicillin, 100 μg/mL
  Growth temperature: 37°C
  Growth strain: DH5alpha
  Copy number: High Copy
Gene/Insert
  Gene/Insert name: Gcn4 k0.19
  Species: S. cerevisiae (budding yeast)
  Promoter: Gal1
  Tag / fusion protein: TEV cleavage site (N terminal on insert)
  Cloning method: Gateway Cloning
Terms and licenses: Academic/Nonprofit Terms; Industry Terms: Not Available to Industry
Depositor comments: Please visit https://doi.org/10.1101/2024.11.21.624739 for bioRxiv preprint.
How to cite: pAG415Gal_Gcn4 Swap2 was a gift from Aseem Ansari & Tanja Mittag (Addgene plasmid # 232965 ; http://n2t.net/addgene:232965 ; RRID:Addgene_232965)
